Addgene plasmid #42816: TAL3353
Depositing lab: Keith Joung. Depositing organization: Massachusetts General Hospital. Publication: Targeted gene disruption in somatic zebrafish cells using engineered TALENs. Sander JD, Cade L, Khayter C, Reyon D, Peterson RT, Joung JK, Yeh JR. Nat Biotechnol. 2011 Aug 5;29(8):697-8. doi: 10.1038/nbt.1934. PubMed 21822241.
Backbone
  Vector backbone: JDS74
  Backbone manufacturer: Addgene plasmid #32288
  Backbone size w/o insert (bp): 6447
  Vector type: Mammalian Expression ; T7
Growth in bacteria
  Bacterial resistance: Ampicillin, 100 μg/mL
  Growth temperature: 37°C
  Growth strain: XL1 Blue
  Copy number: High Copy
Gene/Insert
  Gene/Insert name: ZebrafishCommunity-scrt2-right (alt name: scrt2)
  Species: D. rerio (zebrafish)
  Insert size (bp): 1640
  Entrez Gene: scrt2 (a.k.a. fc69h09, scrt-a, scrta, wu:fc69h09, zgc:162551)
  Promoter: CMV
  Tag / fusion protein: 3X Flag (N terminal on backbone); WT FOKI (C terminal on backbone)
  Cloning method: Restriction Enzyme; 5′ cloning site N/A (destroyed during cloning); 3′ cloning site N/A (destroyed during cloning)
  Sequencing primers: 5′ CMV-F; 3′ BGH-rev
Terms and licenses: Academic/Nonprofit Terms; Industry Terms: Not Available to Industry
Depositor comments: Target binding site: TCACCAGAAACGAGCGAG It is strongly recommended that users perform a diagnostic digest to verify this plasmid prior to use. For example, a double digest of the plasmid with BamHI and KpnI should result in two bands at 2.3kb and 5.8kb.
How to cite: TAL3353 was a gift from Keith Joung (Addgene plasmid # 42816 ; http://n2t.net/addgene:42816 ; RRID:Addgene_42816)
