[The description below was written by a language model from this plasmid's Addgene catalogue record.]
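Description:
TAL3353 is a TALEN expression plasmid built on the JDS74 backbone (about 6.4 kb without insert), a mammalian expression vector that also carries a T7 promoter. It is maintained in E. coli as a high-copy plasmid under ampicillin selection. The roughly 1.6 kb insert, named ZebrafishCommunity-scrt2-right, encodes an engineered TAL effector repeat array designed to recognise a site in the zebrafish (Danio rerio) scrt2 gene. It serves as the "right" monomer of a nuclease pair. The array was placed into the backbone by restriction cloning, and the cloning sites were destroyed in the process.

The backbone supplies the flanking parts of the fusion protein: an N-terminal 3X FLAG epitope for detection and a C-terminal wild-type FokI cleavage domain. The CMV promoter drives expression in transfected mammalian cells, and the T7 designation in the vector type indicates that the coding sequence can also be transcribed in vitro, which would yield mRNA of the kind typically injected into zebrafish embryos. The use of a BGH reverse sequencing primer suggests a BGH polyadenylation region downstream, although no feature table is provided to confirm this.

Because FokI cuts only as a dimer, this construct is meant to be used with a matching "left" TALEN that binds the opposite half-site. Together they make a double-strand break in the intervening spacer. Error-prone repair of that break can produce insertions or deletions that disrupt scrt2, consistent with the associated work on targeted gene disruption in somatic zebrafish cells. The partner plasmid is not identified in the record.
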