>Addgene plasmid #42816 | TAL3353 | depositor partial sequence | sequence record 57936 | TAL3353 sequence 2430 bps
TCTAGAGCTAGCACCATGGACTACAAAGACCATGACGGTGATTATAAAGATCATGACATCGATTACAAGG
ATGACGATGACAAGATGGCCCCCAAGAAGAAGAGGAAGGTGGGCATTCACCGCGGGGTACCTATGGTGGA
CTTGAGGACACTCGGTTATTCGCAACAGCAACAGGAGAAAATCAAGCCTAAGGTCAGGAGCACCGTCGCG
CAACACCACGAGGCGCTTGTGGGGCATGGCTTCACTCATGCGCATATTGTCGCGCTTTCACAGCACCCTG
CGGCGCTTGGGACGGTGGCTGTCAAATACCAAGATATGATTGCGGCCCTGCCCGAAGCCACGCACGAGGC
AATTGTAGGGGTCGGTAAACAGTGGTCGGGAGCGCGAGCACTTGAGGCGCTGCTGACTGTGGCGGGTGAG
CTTAGGGGGCCTCCGCTCCAGCTCGACACCGGGCAGCTGCTGAAGATCGCGAAGAGAGGGGGAGTAACAG
CGGTAGAGGCAGTGCACGCCTGGCGCAATGCGCTCACCGGGGCCCCCTTGAACCTGACCCCAGACCAGGT
AGTCGCAATCGCGTCACATGACGGGGGAAAGCAAGCCCTGGAAACCGTGCAAAGGTTGTTGCCGGTCCTT
TGTCAAGACCACGGCCTTACACCGGAGCAAGTCGTGGCCATTGCAAGCAACATCGGTGGCAAACAGGCTC
TTGAGACGGTTCAGAGACTTCTCCCAGTTCTCTGTCAAGCCCACGGGCTGACTCCCGATCAAGTTGTAGC
GATTGCGTCGCATGACGGAGGGAAACAAGCATTGGAGACTGTCCAACGGCTCCTTCCCGTGTTGTGTCAA
GCCCACGGTTTGACGCCTGCACAAGTGGTCGCCATCGCCAGCCATGATGGCGGTAAGCAGGCGCTGGAAA
CAGTACAGCGCCTGCTGCCTGTACTGTGCCAGGATCATGGACTGACCCCAGACCAGGTAGTCGCAATCGC
GTCGAACATTGGGGGAAAGCAAGCCCTGGAAACCGTGCAAAGGTTGTTGCCGGTCCTTTGTCAAGACCAC
GGCCTTACACCGGAGCAAGTCGTGGCCATTGCAAATAATAACGGTGGCAAACAGGCTCTTGAGACGGTTC
AGAGACTTCTCCCAGTTCTCTGTCAAGCCCACGGGCTGACTCCCGATCAAGTTGTAGCGATTGCGTCGAA
CATTGGAGGGAAACAAGCATTGGAGACTGTCCAACGGCTCCTTCCCGTGTTGTGTCAAGCCCACGGTTTG
ACGCCTGCACAAGTGGTCGCCATCGCCTCCAATATTGGCGGTAAGCAGGCGCTGGAAACAGTACAGCGCC
TGCTGCCTGTACTGTGCCAGGATCATGGACTGACCCCAGACCAGGTAGTCGCAATCGCGTCGAACATTGG
GGGAAAGCAAGCCCTGGAAACCGTGCAAAGGTTGTTGCCGGTCCTTTGTCAAGACCACGGCCTTACACCG
GAGCAAGTCGTGGCCATTGCATCCCACGACGGTGGCAAACAGGCTCTTGAGACGGTTCAGAGACTTCTCC
CAGTTCTCTGTCAAGCCCACGGGCTGACTCCCGATCAAGTTGTAGCGATTGCGAATAACAATGGAGGGAA
ACAAGCATTGGAGACTGTCCAACGGCTCCTTCCCGTGTTGTGTCAAGCCCACGGTTTGACGCCTGCACAA
GTGGTCGCCATCGCCTCCAATATTGGCGGTAAGCAGGCGCTGGAAACAGTACAGCGCCTGCTGCCTGTAC
TGTGCCAGGATCATGGACTGACCCCAGACCAGGTAGTCGCAATCGCGAACAATAATGGGGGAAAGCAAGC
CCTGGAAACCGTGCAAAGGTTGTTGCCGGTCCTTTGTCAAGACCACGGCCTTACACCGGAGCAAGTCGTG
GCCATTGCATCCCACGACGGTGGCAAACAGGCTCTTGAGACGGTTCAGAGACTTCTCCCAGTTCTCTGTC
AAGCCCACGGGCTGACTCCCGATCAAGTTGTAGCGATTGCGAATAACAATGGAGGGAAACAAGCATTGGA
GACTGTCCAACGGCTCCTTCCCGTGTTGTGTCAAGCCCACGGTTTGACGCCTGCACAAGTGGTCGCCATC
GCCTCCAATATTGGCGGTAAGCAGGCGCTGGAAACAGTACAGCGCCTGCTGCCTGTACTGTGCCAGGATC
ATGGACTGACACCCGAACAGGTGGTCGCCATTGCTAATAATAACGGAGGACGGCCAGCCTTGGAGTCCAT
CGTAGCCCAATTGTCCAGGCCCGATCCCGCGTTGGCTGCGTTAACGAATGACCATCTGGTGGCGTTGGCA
TGTCTTGGTGGACGACCCGCGCTCGATGCAGTCAAAAAGGGTCTGCCTCATGCTCCCGCATTGATCAAAA
GAACCAACCGGCGGATTCCCGAGAGAACTTCCCATCGAGTCGCGGGATCC
