>Addgene plasmid #42816 | TAL3353 | addgene partial sequence | sequence record 60802 | JDS-TALEN-F 5'-TAGGGGTCGGTAAACAGTGG-3'
TGTGGCGGGTGAGCTTAGGGGGCCTCCGCTCCAGCTCGACACCGGGCAGCTGCTGAAGATCGCGAAGAGA
GGGGGAGTAACAGCGGTAGAGGCAGTGCACGCCTGGCGCAATGCGCTCACCGGGGCCCCCTTGAACCTGA
CCCCAGACCAGGTAGTCGCAATCGCGTCACATGACGGGGGAAAGCAAGCCCTGGAAACCGTGCAAAGGTT
GTTGCCGGTCCTTTGTCAAGACCACGGCCTTACACCGGAGCAAGTCGTGGCCATTGCAAGCAACATCGGT
GGCAAACAGGCTCTTGAGACGGTTCAGAGACTTCTCCCAGTTCTCTGTCAAGCCCACGGGCTGACTCCCG
ATCAAGTTGTAGCGATTGCGTCGCATGACGGAGGGAAACAAGCATTGGAGACTGTCCAACGGCTCCTTCC
CGTGTTGTGTCAAGCCCACGGTTTGACGCCTGCACAAGTGGTCGCCATCGCCAGCCATGATGGCGGTAAG
CAGGCGCTGGAAACAGTACAGCGCCTGCTGCCTGTACTGTGCCAGGATCATGGACTGACCCCAGACCAGG
TAGTCGCAATCGCGTCGAACATTGGGGGAAAGCAAGCCCTGGAAACCGTGCAAAGGTTGTTGCCGGTCCT
TTGTCAAGACCACGGCCTTACACCGGAGCAAGTCGTGGCCATTGCAAATAATAACGGTGGCAAACAGGCT
CTTGAGACGGTTCAGAGACTTCTCCCAGTTCTCTGTCAAGCCCACGGGCTGACTCCCGATCAAGTTGTAG
CGATTGCGTCGAACATTGGAGGGAAA
